>Addgene plasmid #167904 | pSB700 lenti gRNA Blasto | addgene full sequence | sequence record 362096 | Addgene NGS Result
GGGGCGGGGCGAGGCGGAGAGGTGCGGCGGCAGCCAATCAGAGCGGCGCGCTCCGAAAGTTTCCTTTTAT
GGCGAGGCGGCGGCGGCGGCGGCCCTATAAAAAGCGAAGCGCGCGGCGGGCGGGAGTCGCTGCGCGCTGC
CTTCGCCCCGTGCCCCGCTCCGCCGCCGCCTCGCGCCGCCCGCCCCGGCTCTGACTGACCGCGTTACTCC
CACAGGTGAGCGGGCGGGACGGCCCTTCTCCTCCGGGCTGTAATTAGCGCTTGGTTTAATGACGGCTTGT
TTCTTTTCTGTGGCTGCGTGAAAGCCTTGAGGGGCTCCGGGAGGGCCCTTTGTGCGGGGGGAGCGGCTCG
GGGGGTGCGTGCGTGTGTGTGTGCGTGGGGAGCGCCGCGTGCGGCTCCGCGCTGCCCGGCGGCTGTGAGC
GCTGCGGGCGCGGCGCGGGGCTTTGTGCGCTCCGCAGTGTGCGCGAGGGGAGCGCGGCCGGGGGCGGTGC
CCCGCGGTGCGGGGGGGGCTGCGAGGGGAACAAAGGCTGCGTGCGGGGTGTGTGCGTGGGGGGGTGAGCA
GGGGGTGTGGGCGCGTCGGTCGGGCTGCAACCCCCCCTGCACCCCCCTCCCCGAGTTGCTGAGCACGGCC
CGGCTTCGGGTGCGGGGCTCCGTACGGGGCGTGGCGCGGGGCTCGCCGTGCCGGGCGGGGGGTGGCGGCA
GGTGGGGGTGCCGGGCGGGGCGGGGCCGCCTCGGGCCGGGGAGGGCTCGGGGGAGGGGCGCGGCGGCCCC
CGGAGCGCCGGCGGCTGTCGAGGCGCGGCGAGCCGCAGCCATTGCCTTTTATGGTAATCGTGCGAGAGGG
CGCAGGGACTTCCTTTGTCCCAAATCTGTGCGGAGCCGAAATCTGGGAGGCGCCGCCGCACCCCCTCTAG
CGGGCGCGGGGCGAAGCGGTGCGGCGCCGGCAGGAAGGAAATGGGCGGGGAGGGCCTTCGTGCGTCGCCG
CGCCGCCGTCCCCTTCTCCCTCTCCAGCCTCGGGGCTGTCCGCGGGGGGACGGCTGCCTTCGGGGGGGAC
GGGGCAGGGCGGGGTTCGGCTTCTGGCGTGTGACCGGCGGCTCTAGAGCCTCTGCTAACCATGTTCATGC
CTTCTTCTTTTTCCTACAGCTCCTGGGCAACGTGCTGGTTATTGTGGCCACCATGGCCAAGCCTTTGTCT
CAAGAAGAATCCACCCTCATTGAAAGAGCAACGGCTACAATCAACAGCATCCCCATCTCTGAAGACTACA
GCGTCGCCAGCGCAGCTCTCTCTAGCGACGGCCGCATCTTCACTGGTGTCAATGTATATCATTTTACTGG
GGGACCTTGTGCAGAACTCGTGGTGCTGGGCACTGCTGCTGCTGCGGCAGCTGGCAACCTGACTTGTATC
GTCGCGATCGGAAATGAGAACAGGGGCATCTTGAGCCCCTGCGGACGGTGCCGACAGGTGCTTCTCGATC
TGCATCCTGGGATCAAAGCCATAGTGAAGGACAGTGATGGACAGCCGACGGCAGTTGGGATTCGTGAATT
GCTGCCCTCTGGTTATGTGTGGGAGGGCTAATGTACAAGTAAAGCGTCTGGAACAATCAACCTCTGGATT
ACAAAATTTGTGAAAGATTGACTGGTATTCTTAACTATGTTGCTCCTTTTACGCTATGTGGATACGCTGC
TTTAATGCCTTTGTATCATGCTATTGCTTCCCGTATGGCTTTCATTTTCTCCTCCTTGTATAAATCCTGG
TTGCTGTCTCTTTATGAGGAGTTGTGGCCCGTTGTCAGGCAACGTGGCGTGGTGTGCACTGTGTTTGCTG
ACGCAACCCCCACTGGTTGGGGCATTGCCACCACCTGTCAGCTCCTTTCCGGGACTTTCGCTTTCCCCCT
CCCTATTGCCACGGCGGAACTCATCGCCGCCTGCCTTGCCCGCTGCTGGACAGGGGCTCGGCTGTTGGGC
ACTGACAATTCCGTGGTGTTGTCGGGGAAGCTGACGTCCTTTCCATGGCTGCTCGCCTGTGTTGCCACCT
GGATTCTGCGCGGGACGTCCTTCTGCTACGTCCCTTCGGCCCTCAATCCAGCGGACCTTCCTTCCCGCGG
CCTGCTGCCGGCTCTGCGGCCTCTTCCGCGTCTTCGCCTTCGCCCTCAGACGAGTCGGATCTCCCTTTGG
GCCGCCTCCCCGCCTGGAATTAATTCTGCAGTCGAGACCTAGAAAAACATGGAGCAATCACAAGTAGCAA
TACAGCAGCTACCAATGCTGATTGTGCCTGGCTAGAAGCACAAGAGGAGGAGGAGGTGGGTTTTCCAGTC
ACACCTCAGGTACCTTTAAGACCAATGACTTACAAGGCAGCTGTAGATCTTAGCCACTTTTTAAAAGAAA
AGAGGGGACTGGAAGGGCTAATTCACTCCCAACGAAGACAAGATATCCTTGATCTGTGGATCTACCACAC
ACAAGGCTACTTCCCTGATTAGCAGAACTACACACCAGGGCCAGGGGTCAGATATCCACTGACCTTTGGA
TGGTGCTACAAGCTAGTACCAGTTGAGCCAGATAAGGTAGAAGAGGCCAATAAAGGAGAGAACACCAGCT
TGTTACACCCTGTGAGCCTGCATGGGATGGATGACCCGGAGAGAGAAGTGTTAGAGTGGAGGTTTGACAG
CCGCCTAGCATTTCATCACGTGGCCCGAGAGCTGCATCCGGAGTACTTCAAGAACTGCTGATATCGAGCT
TGCTACAAGGGACTTTCCGCTGGGGACTTTCCAGGGAGGCGTGGCCTGGGCGGGACTGGGGAGTGGCGAG
CCCTCAGATCCTGCATATAAGCAGCTGCTTTTTGCCTGTACTGGGTCTCTCTGGTTAGACCAGATCTGAG
CCTGGGAGCTCTCTGGCTAACTAGGGAACCCACTGCTTAAGCCTCAATAAAGCTTGCCTTGAGTGCTTCA
AGTAGTGTGTGCCCGTCTGTTGTGTGACTCTGGTAACTAGAGATCCCTCAGACCCTTTTAGTCAGTGTGG
AAAATCTCTAGCAGTAGTAGTTCATGTCATCTTATTATTCAGTATTTATAACTTGCAAAGAAATGAATAT
CAGAGAGTGAGAGGCCTTGACATTGCTAGCGTTTTACCGTCGACCTCTAGCTAGAGCTTGGCGTAATCAT
GGTCATAGCTGTTTCCTGTGTGAAATTGTTATCCGCTCACAATTCCACACAACATACGAGCCGGAAGCAT
AAAGTGTAAAGCCTGGGGTGCCTAATGAGTGAGCTAACTCACATTAATTGCGTTGCGCTCACTGCCCGCT
TTCCAGTCGGGAAACCTGTCGTGCCAGCTGCATTAATGAATCGGCCAACGCGCGGGGAGAGGCGGTTTGC
GTATTGGGCGCTCTTCCGCTTCCTCGCTCACTGACTCGCTGCGCTCGGTCGTTCGGCTGCGGCGAGCGGT
ATCAGCTCACTCAAAGGCGGTAATACGGTTATCCACAGAATCAGGGGATAACGCAGGAAAGAACATGTGA
GCAAAAGGCCAGCAAAAGGCCAGGAACCGTAAAAAGGCCGCGTTGCTGGCGTTTTTCCATAGGCTCCGCC
CCCCTGACGAGCATCACAAAAATCGACGCTCAAGTCAGAGGTGGCGAAACCCGACAGGACTATAAAGATA
CCAGGCGTTTCCCCCTGGAAGCTCCCTCGTGCGCTCTCCTGTTCCGACCCTGCCGCTTACCGGATACCTG
TCCGCCTTTCTCCCTTCGGGAAGCGTGGCGCTTTCTCATAGCTCACGCTGTAGGTATCTCAGTTCGGTGT
AGGTCGTTCGCTCCAAGCTGGGCTGTGTGCACGAACCCCCCGTTCAGCCCGACCGCTGCGCCTTATCCGG
TAACTATCGTCTTGAGTCCAACCCGGTAAGACACGACTTATCGCCACTGGCAGCAGCCACTGGTAACAGG
ATTAGCAGAGCGAGGTATGTAGGCGGTGCTACAGAGTTCTTGAAGTGGTGGCCTAACTACGGCTACACTA
GAAGAACAGTATTTGGTATCTGCGCTCTGCTGAAGCCAGTTACCTTCGGAAAAAGAGTTGGTAGCTCTTG
ATCCGGCAAACAAACCACCGCTGGTAGCGGTGGTTTTTTTGTTTGCAAGCAGCAGATTACGCGCAGAAAA
AAAGGATCTCAAGAAGATCCTTTGATCTTTTCTACGGGGTCTGACGCTCAGTGGAACGAAAACTCACGTT
AAGGGATTTTGGTCATGAGATTATCAAAAAGGATCTTCACCTAGATCCTTTTAAATTAAAAATGAAGTTT
TAAATCAATCTAAAGTATATATGAGTAAACTTGGTCTGACAGTTACCAATGCTTAATCAGTGAGGCACCT
ATCTCAGCGATCTGTCTATTTCGTTCATCCATAGTTGCCTGACTCCCCGTCGTGTAGATAACTACGATAC
GGGAGGGCTTACCATCTGGCCCCAGTGCTGCAATGATACCGCGAGACCCACGCTCACCGGCTCCAGATTT
ATCAGCAATAAACCAGCCAGCCGGAAGGGCCGAGCGCAGAAGTGGTCCTGCAACTTTATCCGCCTCCATC
CAGTCTATTAATTGTTGCCGGGAAGCTAGAGTAAGTAGTTCGCCAGTTAATAGTTTGCGCAACGTTGTTG
CCATTGCTACAGGCATCGTGGTGTCACGCTCGTCGTTTGGTATGGCTTCATTCAGCTCCGGTTCCCAACG
ATCAAGGCGAGTTACATGATCCCCCATGTTGTGCAAAAAAGCGGTTAGCTCCTTCGGTCCTCCGATCGTT
GTCAGAAGTAAGTTGGCCGCAGTGTTATCACTCATGGTTATGGCAGCACTGCATAATTCTCTTACTGTCA
TGCCATCCGTAAGATGCTTTTCTGTGACTGGTGAGTACTCAACCAAGTCATTCTGAGAATAGTGTATGCG
GCGACCGAGTTGCTCTTGCCCGGCGTCAATACGGGATAATACCGCGCCACATAGCAGAACTTTAAAAGTG
CTCATCATTGGAAAACGTTCTTCGGGGCGAAAACTCTCAAGGATCTTACCGCTGTTGAGATCCAGTTCGA
TGTAACCCACTCGTGCACCCAACTGATCTTCAGCATCTTTTACTTTCACCAGCGTTTCTGGGTGAGCAAA
AACAGGAAGGCAAAATGCCGCAAAAAAGGGAATAAGGGCGACACGGAAATGTTGAATACTCATACTCTTC
CTTTTTCAATATTATTGAAGCATTTATCAGGGTTATTGTCTCATGAGCGGATACATATTTGAATGTATTT
AGAAAAATAAACAAATAGGGGTTCCGCGCACATTTCCCCGAAAAGTGCCACCTGACGTCGACGGATCGGG
AGATCAACTTGTTTATTGCAGCTTATAATGGTTACAAATAAAGCAATAGCATCACAAATTTCACAAATAA
AGCATTTTTTTCACTGCATTCTAGTTGTGGTTTGTCCAAACTCATCAATGTATCTTATCATGTCTGGATC
AACTGGATAACTCAAGCTAACCAAAATCATCCCAAACTTCCCACCCCATACCCTATTACCACTGCCAATT
ACCTGTGGTTTCATTTACTCTAAACCTGTGATTCCTCTGAATTATTTTCATTTTAAAGAAATTGTATTTG
TTAAATATGTACTACAAACTTAGTAGTTGGAAGGGCTAATTCACTCCCAAAGAAGACAAGATATCCTTGA
TCTGTGGATCTACCACACACAAGGCTACTTCCCTGATTAGCAGAACTACACACCAGGGCCAGGGGTCAGA
TATCCACTGACCTTTGGATGGTGCTACAAGCTAGTACCAGTTGAGCCAGATAAGGTAGAAGAGGCCAATA
AAGGAGAGAACACCAGCTTGTTACACCCTGTGAGCCTGCATGGGATGGATGACCCGGAGAGAGAAGTGTT
AGAGTGGAGGTTTGACAGCCGCCTAGCATTTCATCACGTGGCCCGAGAGCTGCATCCGGAGTACTTCAAG
AACTGCTGATATCGAGCTTGCTACAAGGGACTTTCCGCTGGGGACTTTCCAGGGAGGCGTGGCCTGGGCG
GGACTGGGGAGTGGCGAGCCCTCAGATCCTGCATATAAGCAGCTGCTTTTTGCCTGTACTGGGTCTCTCT
GGTTAGACCAGATCTGAGCCTGGGAGCTCTCTGGCTAACTAGGGAACCCACTGCTTAAGCCTCAATAAAG
CTTGCCTTGAGTGCTTCAAGTAGTGTGTGCCCGTCTGTTGTGTGACTCTGGTAACTAGAGATCCCTCAGA
CCCTTTTAGTCAGTGTGGAAAATCTCTAGCAGTGGCGCCCGAACAGGGACTTGAAAGCGAAAGGGAAACC
AGAGGAGCTCTCTCGACGCAGGACTCGGCTTGCTGAAGCGCGCACGGCAAGAGGCGAGGGGCGGCGACTG
GTGAGTACGCCAAAAATTTTGACTAGCGGAGGCTAGAAGGAGAGAGATGGGTGCGAGAGCGTCAGTATTA
AGCGGGGGAGAATTAGATCGCGATGGGAAAAAATTCGGTTAAGGCCAGGGGGAAAGAAAAAATATAAATT
AAAACATATAGTATGGGCAAGCAGGGAGCTAGAACGATTCGCAGTTAATCCTGGCCTGTTAGAAACATCA
GAAGGCTGTAGACAAATACTGGGACAGCTACAACCATCCCTTCAGACAGGATCAGAAGAACTTAGATCAT
TATATAATACAGTAGCAACCCTCTATTGTGTGCATCAAAGGATAGAGATAAAAGACACCAAGGAAGCTTT
AGACAAGATAGAGGAAGAGCAAAACAAAAGTAAGACCACCGCACAGCAAGCGGCCGGCCGCTGATCTTCA
GACCTGGAGGAGGAGATATGAGGGACAATTGGAGAAGTGAATTATATAAATATAAAGTAGTAAAAATTGA
ACCATTAGGAGTAGCACCCACCAAGGCAAAGAGAAGAGTGGTGCAGAGAGAAAAAAGAGCAGTGGGAATA
GGAGCTTTGTTCCTTGGGTTCTTGGGAGCAGCAGGAAGCACTATGGGCGCAGCGTCAATGACGCTGACGG
TACAGGCCAGACAATTATTGTCTGGTATAGTGCAGCAGCAGAACAATTTGCTGAGGGCTATTGAGGCGCA
ACAGCATCTGTTGCAACTCACAGTCTGGGGCATCAAGCAGCTCCAGGCAAGAATCCTGGCTGTGGAAAGA
TACCTAAAGGATCAACAGCTCCTGGGGATTTGGGGTTGCTCTGGAAAACTCATTTGCACCACTGCTGTGC
CTTGGAATGCTAGTTGGAGTAATAAATCTCTGGAACAGATTTGGAATCACACGACCTGGATGGAGTGGGA
CAGAGAAATTAACAATTACACAAGCTTAATACACTCCTTAATTGAAGAATCGCAAAACCAGCAAGAAAAG
AATGAACAAGAATTATTGGAATTAGATAAATGGGCAAGTTTGTGGAATTGGTTTAACATAACAAATTGGC
TGTGGTATATAAAATTATTCATAATGATAGTAGGAGGCTTGGTAGGTTTAAGAATAGTTTTTGCTGTACT
TTCTATAGTGAATAGAGTTAGGCAGGGATATTCACCATTATCGTTTCAGACCCACCTCCCAACCCCGAGG
GGACCCGACAGGCCCGAAGGAATAGAAGAAGAAGGTGGAGAGAGAGACAGAGACAGATCCATTCGATTAG
TGAACGGATCTCGACGGTATCGCCTTTAAAAGAAAAGGGGGGATTGGGGGGTACAGTGCAGGGGAAAGAA
TAGTAGACATAATAGCAACAGACATACAAACTAAAGAATTACAAAAACAAATTACAAAAATTCAAAATTT
TCGGGTTTATTACAGGGACAGCAGAGATCCAGTTTATCATTAGTGAACGGATCTCGACGGTATCGATCAC
GAGACTAGCCTCGAGCGGCCGCCCCCTTCACCGAGGGCCTATTTCCCATGATTCCTTCATATTTGCATAT
ACGATACAAGGCTGTTAGAGAGATAATTGGAATTAATTTGACTGTAAACACAAAGATATTAGTACAAAAT
ACGTGACGTAGAAAGTAATAATTTCTTGGGTAGTTTGCAGTTTTAAAATTATGTTTTAAAATGGACTATC
ATATGCTTACCGTAACTTGAAAGTATTTCGATTTCTTGGCTTTATATATCTTGTGGAAAGGACGAAACAC
CGGAGACGATTAATGCGTCTCGGTTTTAGAGCTAGAAATAGCAAGTTAAAATAAGGCTAGTCCGTTATCA
ACTTGAAAAAGTGGCACCGAGTCGGTGCTTTTTTTGAATTCTCGACCTCGAGACAAATGGCAGTATTCGT
CATTAGTTCATAGCCCATATATGGAGTTCCGCGTTACATAACTTACGGTAAATGGCCCGCCTGGCTGACC
GCCCAACGACCCCCGCCCATTGACGTCAATAATGACGTATGTTCCCATAGTAACGCCAATAGGGACTTTC
CATTGACGTCAATGGGTGGAGTATTTACGGTAAACTGCCCACTTGGCAGTACATCAAGTGTATCATATGC
CAAGTACGCCCCCTATTGACGTCAATGACGGTAAATGGCCCGCCTGGCATTATGCCCAGTACATGACCTT
ATGGGACTTTCCTACTTGGCAGTACATCTACGTATTAGTCATCGCTATTACCATGGTCGAGGTGAGCCCC
ACGTTCTGCTTCACTCTCCCCATCTCCCCCCCCTCCCCACCCCCAATTTTGTATTTATTTATTTTTTAAT
TATTTTGTGCAGCGATGGGGGCGGGGGGGGGGGGCGCGCGCCAGGC
Features (pLannotate 1.2.2; 24 found; start..end, strand, type, name):
    123..1139    +  intron         chimeric intron: chimera between introns from chicken β-actin and rabbit β-globin
   1173..1571    +  CDS            BSD: blasticidin S deaminase; Aspergillus terreus BSD; confers resistance to blasticidin
   1595..2183    +  misc_feature   WPRE: woodchuck hepatitis virus posttranscriptional regulatory element
   2200..2718    +  CDS            nef (fragment): NEF_HV1BR - Experimental evidence at protein level: Swiss-Prot protein existence level 1. Extracellular Nef protein targets CD4(+) T-lymphocytes for apoptosis by interacting with CXCR4 surface receptors (PubMed:14990729). From Human immunodeficiency virus type 1 group M subtype B (isolate BRU/LAI) (HIV-1).
   2766..3023    +  LTR            5' LTR (truncated): truncated 5' long terminal repeat (LTR) from HIV-1
   3176..3192    -  protein_bind   lac operator: The lac repressor binds to the lac operator to inhibit transcription in E. coli. This inhibition can be relieved by adding lactose or isopropyl-β-D-thiogalactopyranoside (IPTG). lac repressor encoded by lacI
   3200..3230    -  promoter       lac promoter: promoter for the E. coli lac operon
   3245..3266    -  protein_bind   CAP binding site: CAP binding activates transcription in the presence of cAMP. E. coli catabolite activator protein
   3279..3371    -  CDS            lacI (fragment): lac repressor; lacI; The lac repressor binds to the lac operator to inhibit transcription in E. coli. This inhibition can be relieved by adding lactose or isopropyl-β-D-thiogalactopyranoside (IPTG).
   3554..4142    -  rep_origin     ori: high-copy-number ColE1/pMB1/pBR322/pUC origin of replication
   4313..5173    -  CDS            AmpR: β-lactamase; bla; confers resistance to ampicillin, carbenicillin, and related antibiotics
   5174..5278    -  promoter       AmpR promoter: bla
   5326..5460    +  polyA_signal   SV40 poly(A) signal: SV40 polyadenylation signal
   5627..5956    +  CDS            nef (fragment): NEF_HV1BR - Experimental evidence at protein level: Swiss-Prot protein existence level 1. Extracellular Nef protein targets CD4(+) T-lymphocytes for apoptosis by interacting with CXCR4 surface receptors (PubMed:14990729). From Human immunodeficiency virus type 1 group M subtype B (isolate BRU/LAI) (HIV-1).
   6004..6261    +  LTR            5' LTR (truncated): truncated 5' long terminal repeat (LTR) from HIV-1
   6308..6433    +  misc_feature   HIV-1 Ψ: packaging signal of human immunodeficiency virus type 1
   6417..6755    +  CDS            HIV-1 gag (fragment): gag protein from human immunodeficiency virus 1; gag
   6930..7163    +  misc_feature   RRE: The Rev response element (RRE) of HIV-1 allows for Rev-dependent mRNA export from the nucleus to the cytoplasm.
   7540..7640    +  CDS            Rev (fragment): human immunodeficiency virus 1 (HIV-1) Rev protein; rev; enhances nuclear export of unspliced and incompletely spliced viral mRNAs
   7655..7770    +  misc_feature   cPPT/CTS: central polypurine tract and central termination sequence of HIV-1 (lacking the first T)
   7873..8113    +  promoter       U6 promoter: RNA polymerase III promoter for human U6 snRNA
   8143..8218    +  misc_RNA       gRNA scaffold: guide RNA scaffold for the Streptococcus pyogenes CRISPR/Cas9 system
   8292..8595    +  enhancer       CMV enhancer: human cytomegalovirus immediate early enhancer
   8597..122     +  promoter       chicken β-actin promoter (across the origin): contains a 21-bp deletion relative to the standard chicken β-actin promoter
