[The description below was written by a language model from this plasmid's Addgene catalogue record and pLannotate feature annotations shown in this document.]
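Description:
pSB700 lenti gRNA Blasto is an empty lentiviral CRISPR backbone, built on pLVX, for cloning and expressing a single guide RNA in mammalian cells. The 8,726-nt plasmid is propagated in E. coli through a ColE1/pUC-type origin and an ampicillin resistance gene (β-lactamase with its own promoter). The feature table annotates this origin as high-copy, whereas the catalogue lists the plasmid as low copy and specifies a recombination-tolerant strain, which is common for vectors carrying repeated LTR sequences. Remnants of the lac promoter/operator region and a lacI fragment are carried over from the cloning backbone.

The viral portion runs from an HIV-1 LTR through the Ψ packaging signal with a partial gag sequence, the Rev response element for Rev-dependent nuclear export of the genomic RNA, and the cPPT/CTS element that aids nuclear import. It ends at a second LTR. Both LTRs are annotated as truncated and are preceded by nef-derived fragments. Between these elements sit two expression units. A human U6 RNA polymerase III promoter is followed by a short gap and then the Streptococcus pyogenes Cas9 gRNA scaffold; this gap is presumably where a user-supplied spacer is inserted, although the record does not state the cloning sites. Downstream, a CAG-type promoter (CMV enhancer, chicken β-actin promoter and chimeric intron) drives blasticidin S deaminase, followed by WPRE to boost transcript expression.

No guide sequence or Cas9 is present, so the nuclease or Cas9-derived effector must be supplied separately. The vector is suited to making lentivirus that stably integrates a chosen sgRNA, with blasticidin used to select transduced cells.
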