Addgene plasmid #167904: pSB700 lenti gRNA Blasto
Purpose: (Empty Backbone) Lentiviral vector for expressing U6 sgRNA cloning plasmid
Depositing lab: Alejandro Chavez & Nan Cher Yeo. Depositing organization: Columbia University. Publication: Generation and application of a versatile CRISPR toolkit for mammalian cell engineering. Nghi Dang , Alissa Lance-Byrne, Angela Tung, Xiaoge Guo, Ryan J Cecchi, Joanna Buchthal, Alejandro Chavez, Nan Cher Yeo. Synthetic Biology, Volume 6, Issue 1, 2021 10.1093/synbio/ysab033.
Backbone
  Vector backbone: pLVX
  Vector type: Lentiviral, CRISPR
  Selectable markers: Blasticidin
Growth in bacteria
  Bacterial resistance: Ampicillin, 100 μg/mL
  Growth temperature: 30°C
  Growth strain: NEB Stable
  Copy number: Low Copy
Gene/Insert
  Gene/Insert name: None
Terms and licenses: Academic/Nonprofit Terms; Industry Terms: Not Available to Industry
How to cite: pSB700 lenti gRNA Blasto was a gift from Alejandro Chavez & Nan Cher Yeo (Addgene plasmid # 167904 ; http://n2t.net/addgene:167904 ; RRID:Addgene_167904)
